Addgene plasmid #164036: pBad-PhoCl2f
Purpose: Improved PhoCl variant with faster dissociation rate
Depositing lab: Robert Campbell. Depositing organization: University of Alberta. Publication: Photocleavable proteins that undergo fast and efficient dissociation. Lu X, Wen Y, Zhang S, Zhang W, Chen Y, Shen Y, Lemieux MJ, Campbell RE. Chem Sci. 2021 May 31;12(28):9658-9672. doi: 10.1039/d1sc01059j. eCollection 2021 Jul 21. PubMed 34349937.
Backbone
  Vector backbone: pBad/HisB
  Backbone size w/o insert (bp): 4076
  Total vector size (bp): 4802
  Vector type: Bacterial Expression
Growth in bacteria
  Bacterial resistance: Ampicillin, 100 μg/mL
  Growth temperature: 37°C
  Growth strain: DH5alpha
  Copy number: High Copy
Gene/Insert
  Gene/Insert name: PhoCl2f
  Insert size (bp): 726
  Promoter: araBad promotor
  Tag / fusion protein: His tag, T7 tag, Xpress Tag (N terminal on backbone)
  Cloning method: Gibson Cloning
  Sequencing primers: 5′ ATG CCATAGCATTTTTATCC; 3′ CCTGATACAGATTAAATC
Terms and licenses: Academic/Nonprofit Terms; Industry Terms: Not Available to Industry
Depositor comments: Please visit https://www.biorxiv.org/content/10.1101/2020.12.10.419556v1 for bioRxiv preprint.
How to cite: pBad-PhoCl2f was a gift from Robert Campbell (Addgene plasmid # 164036 ; http://n2t.net/addgene:164036 ; RRID:Addgene_164036)
