[The description below was written by a language model from this plasmid's Addgene catalogue record and pLannotate feature annotations shown in this document.]
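Description:
pBad-PhoCl2f is a 4,802 bp bacterial expression plasmid built on the pBad/HisB backbone, carrying a 726 bp insert encoding PhoCl2f, an engineered variant of the photocleavable protein PhoCl. PhoCl is a protein that splits into two fragments when illuminated with violet light, and the record describes PhoCl2f as an improved version whose fragments dissociate faster after photocleavage. The insert was introduced by Gibson assembly.

Expression is driven by the E. coli araBAD promoter, with the araC regulator gene encoded on the opposite strand, so transcription is kept low in the absence of L-arabinose and induced when the sugar is added. The backbone supplies an N-terminal leader in frame with the PhoCl2f coding sequence: a His tag (picked up by the automated annotation as a fragment of a composite 6xHis-containing tag), the T7 gene 10 leader that promotes efficient translation in E. coli, and the Xpress epitope, which includes an enterokinase cleavage site that could be used to remove the tags. Downstream, a segment of the rrnB region containing the T1 and T2 terminators ends transcription.

The plasmid replicates from a ColE1/pMB1-type origin and is listed as high copy; only a small remnant of rop is annotated, alongside the pBR322 bom region. Selection is by ampicillin through the β-lactamase gene under its own promoter. The arrangement is suited to arabinose-inducible production and His-tag affinity purification of PhoCl2f in E. coli, for example for in vitro characterisation of its photocleavage and dissociation behaviour, and it can also serve as a source of the PhoCl2f coding sequence.
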