Features (pLannotate 1.2.2; 14 found; start..end, strand, type, name):
      1..285     +  promoter       araBAD promoter: araBAD; promoter of the L-arabinose operon of E. coli; the araC regulatory gene is transcribed in the opposite direction (Guzman et al., 1995)
    331..351     +  CDS            capTEV™ (fragment): composite tag for in vivo biotinylation, TEV protease cleavage, and 6xHis tagging
    352..384     +  CDS            T7 tag (gene 10 leader): leader peptide from bacteriophage T7 gene 10 promotes efficient translation in E. coli
    388..411     +  CDS            Xpress™ tag: Xpress™ epitope tag, including an enterokinase recognition and cleavage site
    430..1155    +  CDS            PhoCl: photocleavable protein that separates into two fragments upon exposure to violet light (Zhang et al., 2017)
   1254..1369    +  ncRNA          5S rRNA: Accession: RF00001 - 5S ribosomal RNA
   1373..1459    +  terminator     rrnB T1 terminator: Escherichia coli rrnB; transcription terminator T1 from the E. coli rrnB gene
   1551..1578    +  terminator     rrnB T2 terminator: transcription terminator T2 from the E. coli rrnB gene
   1597..1688    +  promoter       AmpR promoter: bla
   1689..2549    +  CDS            AmpR: β-lactamase; bla; confers resistance to ampicillin, carbenicillin, and related antibiotics
   2720..3308    +  rep_origin     ori: high-copy-number ColE1/pMB1/pBR322/pUC origin of replication
   3494..3634    -  misc_feature   bom: basis of mobility region from pBR322
   3736..3776    -  CDS            rop (fragment): Rop protein, which maintains plasmids at low copy number; rop
   3898..4776    -  CDS            araC: L-arabinose regulatory protein; araC
>Addgene plasmid #164036 | pBad-PhoCl2f | addgene full sequence | sequence record 322530 | Addgene NGS Result
AAGAAACCAATTGTCCATATTGCATCAGACATTGCCGTCACTGCGTCTTTTACTGGCTCTTCTCGCTAAC
CAAACCGGTAACCCCGCTTATTAAAAGCATTCTGTAACAAAGCGGGACCAAAGCCATGACAAAAACGCGT
AACAAAAGTGTCTATAATCACGGCAGAAAAGTCCACATTGATTATTTGCACGGCGTCACACTTTGCTATG
CCATAGCATTTTTATCCATAAGATTAGCGGATCCTACCTGACGCTTTTTATCGCAACTCTCTACTGTTTC
TCCATACCCGTTTTTTGGGCTAACAGGAGGAATTAACCATGGGGGGTTCTCATCATCATCATCATCATGG
TATGGCTAGCATGACTGGTGGACAGCAAATGGGTCGGGATCTGTACGACGATGACGATAAGGATCCGAGC
TCGAGGATGGTGATCCCTGACTACTTCAAGCAGAGCTTCCCCGAGGGCTACAGCTGGGAGCGCAGCATGA
CCTACGAGGACGGCGGCATCTGCATCGCCACCAACGACATCACAATGGAGGGGGACAGCTTCATCAACAA
GATCCACTTCCAGGGCACGAACTTCCCCCCCAACGGCCCCGTGATGCAGAAGAGGACCGTGGGCTGGGAG
GCCAGCACCGAGAAGATGTACGAGCGCGACGGCGTGCTGAAGGGCGACGTGAAGATGAAGCTGCTGCTGA
AGGGCGGCGGCCACTATCGCTGCGACTACCGCACCACCTACAAGGTCAAGCAGAAGCCCGTAAAGCTGCC
CGACTGCCACTTCGTGGACCACCGCATCGAGATCCTGAGCCACGACAAGGACTACAACAAGGTGAAGCTG
TACGAGCACGCCGTGGCCAAGACTTCCACCGACAGCATGGACGAGCTGTACAAGGGTGGCAGCGGTGGCA
TGGTGAGCAAGGGCGAGGAGACCATTACAAGCGTGATCAAGCCTGACATGAAGAACAAGCTGCGCATGGA
GGGCAACGTGAACGGCCACGCCTTCGTGATCGAGGGCGAGGGCAGCGGCAAGCCCTTCGAGGGCTCTCAG
ACGATTGATTTGGAGGTGAAGGAGGGCGCCCCGCTGCCCTTCGCCTACGACATCCTGACCACCGCCTTCC
ACTACGGCAACCGCGTGTTCACCAAGTACCCACGGTAAGGTACCAAGCTTGGCTGTTTTGGCGGATGAGA
GAAGATTTTCAGCCTGATACAGATTAAATCAGAACGCAGAAGCGGTCTGATAAAACAGAATTTGCCTGGC
GGCAGTAGCGCGGTGGTCCCACCTGACCCCATGCCGAACTCAGAAGTGAAACGCCGTAGCGCCGATGGTA
GTGTGGGGTCTCCCCATGCGAGAGTAGGGAACTGCCAGGCATCAAATAAAACGAAAGGCTCAGTCGAAAG
ACTGGGCCTTTCGTTTTATCTGTTGTTTGTCGGTGAACGCTCTCCTGAGTAGGACAAATCCGCCGGGAGC
GGATTTGAACGTTGCGAAGCAACGGCCCGGAGGGTGGCGGGCAGGACGCCCGCCATAAACTGCCAGGCAT
CAAATTAAGCAGAAGGCCATCCTGACGGATGGCCTTTTTGCGTTTCTACAAACTCTTTTGTTTATTTTTC
TAAATACATTCAAATATGTATCCGCTCATGAGACAATAACCCTGATAAATGCTTCAATAATATTGAAAAA
GGAAGAGTATGAGTATTCAACATTTCCGTGTCGCCCTTATTCCCTTTTTTGCGGCATTTTGCCTTCCTGT
TTTTGCTCACCCAGAAACGCTGGTGAAAGTAAAAGATGCTGAAGATCAGTTGGGTGCACGAGTGGGTTAC
ATCGAACTGGATCTCAACAGCGGTAAGATCCTTGAGAGTTTTCGCCCCGAAGAACGTTTTCCAATGATGA
GCACTTTTAAAGTTCTGCTATGTGGCGCGGTATTATCCCGTGTTGACGCCGGGCAAGAGCAACTCGGTCG
CCGCATACACTATTCTCAGAATGACTTGGTTGAGTACTCACCAGTCACAGAAAAGCATCTTACGGATGGC
ATGACAGTAAGAGAATTATGCAGTGCTGCCATAACCATGAGTGATAACACTGCGGCCAACTTACTTCTGA
CAACGATCGGAGGACCGAAGGAGCTAACCGCTTTTTTGCACAACATGGGGGATCATGTAACTCGCCTTGA
TCGTTGGGAACCGGAGCTGAATGAAGCCATACCAAACGACGAGCGTGACACCACGATGCCTGTAGCAATG
GCAACAACGTTGCGCAAACTATTAACTGGCGAACTACTTACTCTAGCTTCCCGGCAACAATTAATAGACT
GGATGGAGGCGGATAAAGTTGCAGGACCACTTCTGCGCTCGGCCCTTCCGGCTGGCTGGTTTATTGCTGA
TAAATCTGGAGCCGGTGAGCGTGGGTCTCGCGGTATCATTGCAGCACTGGGGCCAGATGGTAAGCCCTCC
CGTATCGTAGTTATCTACACGACGGGGAGTCAGGCAACTATGGATGAACGAAATAGACAGATCGCTGAGA
TAGGTGCCTCACTGATTAAGCATTGGTAACTGTCAGACCAAGTTTACTCATATATACTTTAGATTGATTT
AAAACTTCATTTTTAATTTAAAAGGATCTAGGTGAAGATCCTTTTTGATAATCTCATGACCAAAATCCCT
TAACGTGAGTTTTCGTTCCACTGAGCGTCAGACCCCGTAGAAAAGATCAAAGGATCTTCTTGAGATCCTT
TTTTTCTGCGCGTAATCTGCTGCTTGCAAACAAAAAAACCACCGCTACCAGCGGTGGTTTGTTTGCCGGA
TCAAGAGCTACCAACTCTTTTTCCGAAGGTAACTGGCTTCAGCAGAGCGCAGATACCAAATACTGTCCTT
CTAGTGTAGCCGTAGTTAGGCCACCACTTCAAGAACTCTGTAGCACCGCCTACATACCTCGCTCTGCTAA
TCCTGTTACCAGTGGCTGCTGCCAGTGGCGATAAGTCGTGTCTTACCGGGTTGGACTCAAGACGATAGTT
ACCGGATAAGGCGCAGCGGTCGGGCTGAACGGGGGGTTCGTGCACACAGCCCAGCTTGGAGCGAACGACC
TACACCGAACTGAGATACCTACAGCGTGAGCTATGAGAAAGCGCCACGCTTCCCGAAGGGAGAAAGGCGG
ACAGGTATCCGGTAAGCGGCAGGGTCGGAACAGGAGAGCGCACGAGGGAGCTTCCAGGGGGAAACGCCTG
GTATCTTTATAGTCCTGTCGGGTTTCGCCACCTCTGACTTGAGCGTCGATTTTTGTGATGCTCGTCAGGG
GGGCGGAGCCTATGGAAAAACGCCAGCAACGCGGCCTTTTTACGGTTCCTGGCCTTTTGCTGGCCTTTTG
CTCACATGTTCTTTCCTGCGTTATCCCCTGATTCTGTGGATAACCGTATTACCGCCTTTGAGTGAGCTGA
TACCGCTCGCCGCAGCCGAACGACCGAGCGCAGCGAGTCAGTGAGCGAGGAAGCGGAAGAGCGCCTGATG
CGGTATTTTCTCCTTACGCATCTGTGCGGTATTTCACACCGCATATGGTGCACTCTCAGTACAATCTGCT
CTGATGCCGCATAGTTAAGCCAGTATACACTCCGCTATCGCTACGTGACTGGGTCATGGCTGCGCCCCGA
CACCCGCCAACACCCGCTGACGCGCCCTGACGGGCTTGTCTGCTCCCGGCATCCGCTTACAGACAAGCTG
TGACCGTCTCCGGGAGCTGCATGTGTCAGAGGTTTTCACCGTCATCACCGAAACGCGCGAGGCAGCAGAT
CAATTCGCGCGCGAAGGCGAAGCGGCATGCATAATGTGCCTGTCAAATGGACGAAGCAGGGATTCTGCAA
ACCCTATGCTACTCCGTCAAGCCGTCAATTGTCTGATTCGTTACCAATTATGACAACTTGACGGCTACAT
CATTCACTTTTTCTTCACAACCGGCACGGAACTCGCTCGGGCTGGCCCCGGTGCATTTTTTAAATACCCG
CGAGAAATAGAGTTGATCGTCAAAACCAACATTGCGACCGACGGTGGCGATAGGCATCCGGGTGGTGCTC
AAAAGCAGCTTCGCCTGGCTGATACGTTGGTCCTCGCGCCAGCTTAAGACGCTAATCCCTAACTGCTGGC
GGAAAAGATGTGACAGACGCGACGGCGACAAGCAAACATGCTGTGCGACGCTGGCGATATCAAAATTGCT
GTCTGCCAGGTGATCGCTGATGTACTGACAAGCCTCGCGTACCCGATTATCCATCGGTGGATGGAGCGAC
TCGTTAATCGCTTCCATGCGCCGCAGTAACAATTGCTCAAGCAGATTTATCGCCAGCAGCTCCGAATAGC
GCCCTTCCCCTTGCCCGGCGTTAATGATTTGCCCAAACAGGTCGCTGAAATGCGGCTGGTGCGCTTCATC
CGGGCGAAAGAACCCCGTATTGGCAAATATTGACGGCCAGTTAAGCCATTCATGCCAGTAGGCGCGCGGA
CGAAAGTAAACCCACTGGTGATACCATTCGCGAGCCTCCGGATGACGACCGTAGTGATGAATCTCTCCTG
GCGGGAACAGCAAAATATCACCCGGTCGGCAAACAAATTCTCGTCCCTGATTTTTCACCACCCCCTGACC
GCGAATGGTGAGATTGAGAATATAACCTTTCATTCCCAGCGGTCGGTCGATAAAAAAATCGAGATAACCG
TTGGCCTCAATCGGCGTTAAACCCGCCACCAGATGGGCATTAAACGAGTATCCCGGCAGCAGGGGATCAT
TTTGCGCTTCAGCCATACTTTTCATACTCCCGCCATTCAGAG
